Addgene plasmid #191170: EK0395 mCherry-SG(s70587)SG-EGFP (pEAQ)
Purpose: EK0285 in plant-expressable format: Sensor 1 (for EK0208); mCherry marker, EGFP output.
Depositing lab: Xiaojing Gao. Depositing organization: Stanford University. Publication: Modular, programmable RNA sensing using ADAR editing in living cells. Kaseniit KE, Katz N, Kolber NS, Call CC, Wengier DL, Cody WB, Sattely ES, Gao XJ. Nat Biotechnol. 2022 Oct 5. pii: 10.1038/s41587-022-01493-x. doi: 10.1038/s41587-022-01493-x. PubMed 36198772.
Backbone
  Vector backbone: pEAQ
  Vector type: Plant Expression
Growth in bacteria
  Bacterial resistance: Kanamycin, 50 μg/mL
  Growth temperature: 37°C
  Growth strain: DH5alpha
  Copy number: Low Copy
Gene/Insert
  Gene/Insert name: mCherry:s70587:EGFP (plant)
  Species: Synthetic
  Mutation: WT
  Cloning method: Unknown
Terms and licenses: Academic/Nonprofit Terms; Industry Terms: Not Available to Industry
Depositor comments: Please see https://rnasensing.bio/ for more details. Please visit https://www.biorxiv.org/content/10.1101/2022.01.28.478207v1 for bioRxiv preprint.
How to cite: EK0395 mCherry-SG(s70587)SG-EGFP (pEAQ) was a gift from Xiaojing Gao (Addgene plasmid # 191170 ; http://n2t.net/addgene:191170 ; RRID:Addgene_191170)
