[The description below was written by a language model from this plasmid's Addgene catalogue record and pLannotate feature annotations shown in this document.]
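Description:
EK0395 mCherry-SG(s70587)SG-EGFP (pEAQ) is a plant expression construct built on the pEAQ binary vector, an Agrobacterium T-DNA plasmid suited to delivering expression cassettes into plant tissue. The backbone carries the incP oriV origin with its trfA replication protein, which allows maintenance in both E. coli and Agrobacterium, along with a fragment of a ColE1-type origin. A bacterial aphA-3 gene provides kanamycin selection, and the plasmid is recorded as low copy. Nopaline-type left and right border repeats delimit the transferred region.

Within the T-DNA, a CaMV 35S promoter drives the sensor cassette. It is followed by sequence annotated as cowpea mosaic virus RNA-2; in pEAQ vectors this region normally supplies the translation-enhancing CPMV leader, although the annotation labels it only as a polyprotein fragment. The open reading frame begins with mCherry, continues through an F2A peptide fragment and an unannotated stretch that presumably holds the s70587 sensor sequence named in the insert, and ends with EGFP ahead of a NOS terminator. According to the record, this is the plant-expressible version of the depositor's Sensor 1 (EK0285), designed to detect the target encoded by EK0208, with mCherry as a constitutive marker and EGFP as the output. It comes from work on programmable RNA sensing by ADAR editing, in which downstream reporter translation depends on editing of the sensor when it pairs with its target RNA; the record does not detail the sensor's internal design. The T-DNA also carries a 35S-driven tomato bushy stunt virus P19 silencing suppressor with a CaMV poly(A) signal, which boosts transient expression, and a NOS promoter–nptII–NOS terminator cassette for kanamycin selection in plants.
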