Features (pLannotate 1.2.2; 30 found; start..end, strand, type, name):
    479..823     +  CDS            POL2_CPMVS (fragment): Experimental evidence at protein level: Swiss-Prot protein existence level 1. [Small capsid protein C-terminus part]: Acts as a suppressor of RNA-mediated gene silencing, also known as post-transcriptional gene silencing (PTGS), a mechanism of plant viral defense that limits the accumulation of viral RNAs. From Cowpea mosaic virus (strain SB) (CPMV).
    833..1540    +  CDS            mCherry: mCherry is a basic (constitutively fluorescent) red fluorescent protein published in 2004, derived from Discosoma sp.. It is reported to be a very rapidly-maturing monomer with low acid sensitivity.
   1577..1635    +  CDS            F2A (fragment): 2A peptide from foot-and-mouth disease virus polyprotein Eukaryotic ribosomes fail to insert a peptide bond between the Gly and Pro residues, yielding separate polypeptides.
   1844..2557    +  CDS            EGFP: EGFP is a basic (constitutively fluorescent) green fluorescent protein published in 1996, derived from Aequorea victoria. It is reported to be a rapidly-maturing weak dimer with moderate acid sensitivity.
   2780..2803    +  misc_feature   MCS (fragment): pBluescript multiple cloning site
   2810..3062    +  terminator     NOS terminator: nopaline synthase terminator and poly(A) signal
   3125..3143    +  misc_feature   MCS (fragment): pUC18/19 multiple cloning site
   3194..3539    +  promoter       CaMV 35S promoter: strong constitutive promoter from cauliflower mosaic virus
   3491..3537    +  promoter       minimal CaMV 35S promoter: minimal 35S promoter from cauliflower mosaic virus
   3549..3567    -  misc_feature   MCS (fragment): pUC18/19 multiple cloning site
   3578..4093    +  CDS            P19_TBSVC: Experimental evidence at protein level: Swiss-Prot protein existence level 1. Acts as a suppressor of RNA-mediated gene silencing, also known as post-transcriptional gene silencing (PTGS), a mechanism of plant viral defense that limits the accumulation of viral RNAs. Binds to short interfering RNAs (siRNAs) with high affinity. Acts as a molecular caliper to specifically select siRNAs based on the length of the duplex region of the RNA (By similarity). From Tomato bushy stunt virus (strain Cherry) (TBSV).
   4166..4342    +  polyA_signal   CaMV poly(A) signal: cauliflower mosaic virus polyadenylation signal
   4940..5123    +  promoter       NOS promoter: nopaline synthase promoter NOS promoter
   5144..5938    +  CDS            NeoR/KanR: aminoglycoside phosphotransferase from Tn5; aph(3')-II (or nptII); confers resistance to neomycin, kanamycin, and G418 (Geneticin®)
   5959..6108    +  CDS            ble (fragment): BLE_KLEPN - Experimental evidence at protein level: Swiss-Prot protein existence level 1. Binding protein with a strong affinity to the bleomycin family of antibiotics. Binds to CL990; an antimitotic-antibiotic compound. From Klebsiella pneumoniae.
   6115..6204    +  CDS            ocd (fragment): OCD_AGRFC - Experimental evidence at protein level: Swiss-Prot protein existence level 1. Catalyzes the conversion of L-ornithine into L-proline with release of ammonia. Is involved in the utilization of nopaline, a catabolic pathway that proceeds through L-arginine and L-ornithine to L-proline. Nopaline is a predominant opine in plant cells transformed with Ti plasmid pTiC58. From Agrobacterium fabrum (strain C58 / ATCC 33970) (Agrobacterium tumefaciens (strain C58)).
   6207..6317    +  CDS            ocd (fragment): OCD_AGRFC - Experimental evidence at protein level: Swiss-Prot protein existence level 1. Catalyzes the conversion of L-ornithine into L-proline with release of ammonia. Is involved in the utilization of nopaline, a catabolic pathway that proceeds through L-arginine and L-ornithine to L-proline. Nopaline is a predominant opine in plant cells transformed with Ti plasmid pTiC58. From Agrobacterium fabrum (strain C58 / ATCC 33970) (Agrobacterium tumefaciens (strain C58)).
   6324..6576    +  terminator     NOS terminator: nopaline synthase terminator and poly(A) signal
   6667..6691    -  misc_feature   LB T-DNA repeat: left border repeat from nopaline C58 T-DNA
   7059..7690    -  rep_origin     oriV: incP origin of replication
   7780..8928    -  CDS            trfA: trans-acting replication protein that binds to and activates oriV
   9227..10021   -  CDS            KanR: aminoglycoside phosphotransferase; aphA-3; confers resistance to kanamycin
  10213..10544   +  mobile_element IS1 (fragment): prokaryotic transposable element IS1
  10545..10596   +  misc_feature   bom (fragment): basis of mobility region from pBR322
  10782..11134   -  rep_origin     ori (fragment): high-copy-number ColE1/pMB1/pBR322/pUC origin of replication
  11134..11189   +  mobile_element IS1 (fragment): prokaryotic transposable element IS1
  11313..11337   -  misc_feature   RB T-DNA repeat: right border repeat from nopaline C58 T-DNA
  11352..11502   -  rep_origin     f1 ori (fragment) (sequence partly withheld): f1 bacteriophage origin of replication; arrow indicates direction of (+) strand synthesis
  11500..11655   -  CDS            lacZα (fragment) (sequence partly withheld): LacZα fragment of β-galactosidase; lacZ fragment
  11683..315     +  promoter       CaMV 35S promoter (fragment) (across the origin): strong constitutive promoter from cauliflower mosaic virus
>Addgene plasmid #191170 | EK0395 mCherry-SG(s70587)SG-EGFP (pEAQ) | addgene full sequence | sequence record 375613 | Addgene NGS Result
GGAAACCTCCTCGGATTCCATTGCCCAGCTATCTGTCACTTTATTGAGAAGATAGTGGAAAAGGAAGGTG
GCTCCTACAAATGCCATCATTGCGATAAAGGAAAGGCCATCGTTGAAGATGCCTCTGCCGACAGTGGTCC
CAAAGATGGACCCCCACCCACGAGGAGCATCGTGGAAAAAGAAGACGTTCCAACCACGTCTTCAAAGCAA
GTGGATTGATGTGATATCTCCACTGACGTAAGGGATGACGCACAATCCCACTATCCTTCGCAAGACCCTT
CCTCTATATAAGGAAGTTCATTTCATTTGGAGAGGTATTAAAATCTTAATAGGTTTTGATAAAAGCGAAC
GTGGGGAAACCCGAACCAAACCTTCTTCTAAACTCTCTCTCATCTCTCTTAAAGCAAACTTCTCTCTTGT
CTTTCTTGCGTGAGCGATCTTCAACGTTGTCAGATCGTGCTTCGGCACCAGTACAACGTTTTCTTTCACT
GAAGCGAAATCAAAGATCTCTTTGTGGACACGTAGTGCGGCGCCATTAAATAACGTGTACTTGTCCTATT
CTTGTCGGTGTGGTCTTGGGAAAAGAAAGCTTGCTGGAGGCTGCTGTTCAGCCCCATACATTACTTGTTA
CGATTCTGCTGACTTTCGGCGGGTGCAATATCTCTACTTCTGCTTGACGAGGTATTGTTGCCTGTACTTC
TTTCTTCTTCTTCTTGCTGATTGGTTCTATAAGAAATCTAGTATTTTCTTTGAAACAGAGTTTTCCCGTG
GTTTTCGAACTTGGAGAAAGATTGTTAAGCTTCTGTATATTCTGCCCAAATTCGCGACCGGTATGGTGAG
CAAGGGCGAGGAGGATAACATGGCCATCATCAAGGAGTTCATGCGCTTCAAGGTGCACATGGAGGGCTCC
GTGAACGGCCACGAGTTCGAGATCGAGGGCGAGGGCGAGGGCCGCCCCTACGAGGGCACCCAGACCGCCA
AGCTGAAGGTGACCAAGGGTGGCCCCCTGCCCTTCGCCTGGGACATCCTGTCCCCTCAGTTCATGTACGG
CTCCAAGGCCTACGTGAAGCACCCCGCCGACATTCCCGACTACTTGAAGCTGTCCTTCCCCGAGGGCTTC
AAGTGGGAGCGCGTGATGAACTTCGAGGACGGCGGCGTGGTGACCGTGACCCAGGACTCCTCCCTGCAGG
ACGGCGAGTTCATCTACAAGGTGAAGCTGCGCGGCACCAACTTCCCCTCCGACGGCCCCGTAATGCAGAA
GAAGACCATGGGCTGGGAGGCCTCCTCCGAGCGGATGTACCCCGAGGACGGCGCCCTGAAGGGCGAGATC
AAGCAGAGGCTGAAGCTGAAGGACGGCGGCCACTACGACGCTGAGGTCAAGACCACCTACAAGGCCAAGA
AGCCCGTGCAGCTGCCCGGCGCCTACAACGTCAACATCAAGTTGGACATCACCTCCCACAACGAGGACTA
CACCATCGTGGAACAGTACGAACGCGCCGAGGGCCGCCACTCCACCGGCGGCATGGACGAGCTGTACAAG
AGCGAAGCCAGACACAAACAGAAAATTGTGGCTCCGGTGAAACAGACTTTGAATTTTGACCTTCTGAAGC
TGGCGGGAGACGTCGAGTCCAACCCCGGTCCCGGATCCACCAAGTCGACACGGATGAGTGTTTCCTTCTA
TCCGCGTCATTGTTAGGCCTTACGTACCGATAGACCACTGGTGCAAATAGAGAGCTATACCGGTGAGGCA
CGGCATAAGCAAAAGATCGTAGCCCCAGTAAAGCAAACACTCAACTTCGATCTACTCAAACTCGCAGGTG
ATGTGGAATCTAATCCAGGACCTGTCTCAAAGGGCGAGGAACTTTTTACGGGCGTTGTTCCGATCCTCGT
CGAATTGGACGGGGACGTTAATGGGCATAAATTCTCAGTTAGTGGTGAGGGTGAGGGGGACGCGACATAT
GGGAAACTTACGCTGAAGTTCATATGTACCACCGGAAAATTGCCAGTGCCGTGGCCTACTCTCGTCACCA
CCCTGACATATGGTGTTCAGTGTTTTAGCCGGTATCCAGACCATATGAAACAGCACGATTTTTTTAAATC
CGCTATGCCTGAAGGTTACGTACAGGAGCGAACGATATTTTTTAAAGACGACGGAAACTACAAAACTAGA
GCCGAGGTAAAATTCGAGGGTGACACTCTCGTGAACCGGATCGAACTGAAGGGCATAGATTTTAAGGAGG
ATGGCAATATACTGGGCCACAAGCTCGAATACAACTATAATTCTCATAATGTCTATATCATGGCGGACAA
ACAGAAAAACGGCATCAAGGTAAACTTTAAAATCCGACACAATATTGAGGACGGCTCTGTCCAGCTTGCG
GACCATTACCAACAGAACACGCCGATAGGGGATGGTCCAGTACTTCTCCCTGATAATCACTATTTGTCTA
CTCAGTCAGCTCTTAGCAAGGACCCAAACGAAAAACGGGATCACATGGTCCTTCTTGAGTTCGTCACTGC
GGCTGGGATAACACTCGGGATGGACGAACTGTATAAGTAGCTCGAGGCCTTTAACTCTGGTTTCATTAAA
TTTTCTTTAGTTTGAATTTACTGTTATTCGGTGTGCATTTCTATGTTTGGTGAGCGGTTTTCTGTGCTCA
GAGTGTGTTTATTTTATGTAATTTAATTTCTTTGTGAGCTCCTGTTTAGCAGGTCGTCCCTTCAGCAAGG
ACACAAAAAGATTTTAATTTTATTAAAAAAAAAAAAAAAAAAAAGACCGGGAATTCGATATCAAGCTTAT
CGACCTGCAGATCGTTCAAACATTTGGCAATAAAGTTTCTTAAGATTGAATCCTGTTGCCGGTCTTGCGA
TGATTATCATATAATTTCTGTTGAATTACGTTAAGCATGTAATAATTAACATGTAATGCATGACGTTATT
TATGAGATGGGTTTTTATGATTAGAGTCCCGCAATTATACATTTAATACGCGATAGAAAACAAAATATAG
CGCGCAAACTAGGATAAATTATCGCGCGCGGTGTCATCTATGTTACTAGATCTCTAGAGTCTCAAGCTTG
GCGCGCCAGCTTGGCGTAATCATGGTCATAGCTGTTGCGATTAAGAATTCGAGCTCGGTACCCCCCTACT
CCAAAAATGTCAAAGATACAGTCTCAGAAGACCAAAGGGCTATTGAGACTTTTCAACAAAGGGTAATTTC
GGGAAACCTCCTCGGATTCCATTGCCCAGCTATCTGTCACTTCATCGAAAGGACAGTAGAAAAGGAAGGT
GGCTCCTACAAATGCCATCATTGCGATAAAGGAAAGGCTATCATTCAAGATGCCTCTGCCGACAGTGGTC
CCAAAGATGGACCCCCACCCACGAGGAGCATCGTGGAAAAAGAAGACGTTCCAACCACGTCTTCAAAGCA
AGTGGATTGATGTGACATCTCCACTGACGTAAGGGATGACGCACAATCCCACTATCCTTCGCAAGACCCT
TCCTCTATATAAGGAAGTTCATTTCATTTGGAGAGGACAGCCCAAGCTTCGACTCTAGAGGATCCCCTTA
AATCGATATGGAACGAGCTATACAAGGAAACGACGCTAGGGAACAAGCTAACAGTGAACGTTGGGATGGA
GGATCAGGAGGTACCACTTCTCCCTTCAAACTTCCTGACGAAAGTCCGAGTTGGACTGAGTGGCGGCTAC
ATAACGATGAGACGAATTCGAATCAAGATAATCCCCTTGGTTTCAAGGAAAGCTGGGGTTTCGGGAAAGT
TGTATTTAAGAGATATCTCAGATACGACAGGACGGAAGCTTCACTGCACAGAGTCCTTGGATCTTGGACG
GGAGATTCGGTTAACTATGCAGCATCTCGATTTTTCGGTTTCGACCAGATCGGATGTACCTATAGTATTC
GGTTTCGAGGAGTTAGTATCACCGTTTCTGGAGGGTCTCGAACTCTTCAGCATCTCTGTGAGATGGCAAT
TCGGTCTAAGCAAGAACTGCTACAGCTTGCCCCAATCGAAGTGGAAAGTAATGTATCAAGAGGATGCCCT
GAAGGTACTCAAACCTTCGAAAAAGAAAGCGAGTAAGTCGAGGGCGAGCTCGAATTCGGTACGCTGAAAT
CACCAGTCTCTCTCTACAAATCTATCTCTCTCTATTTTCTCCATAAATAATGTGTGAGTAGTTTCCCGAT
AAGGGAAATTAGGGTTCTTATAGGGTTTCGCTCATGTGTTGAGCATATAAGAAACCCTTAGTATGTATTT
GTATTTGTAAAATACTTCTATCAATAAAATTTCTAATTCCTAAAACCAAAATCCAGTACTAAAATCCAGA
TCTCCTAAAGTCCCTATAGATCTTTGTCGTGAATATAAACCAGACACGAGACGACTAAACCTGGAGCCCA
GACGCCGTTCGAAGCTAGAAGTACCGCTTAGGCAGGAGGCCGTTAGGGAAAAGATGCTAAGGCAGGGTTG
GTTACGTTGACTCCCCCGTAGGTTTGGTTTAAATATGATGAAGTGGACGGAAGGAAGGAGGAAGACAAGG
AAGGATAAGGTTGCAGGCCCTGTGCAAGGTAAGAAGATGGAAATTTGATAGAGGTACGCTACTATACTTA
TACTATACGCTAAGGGAATGCTTGTATTTATACCCTATACCCCCTAATAACCCCTTATCAATTTAAGAAA
TAATCCGCATAAGCCCCCGCTTAAAAATTGGTATCAGAGCCATGAATAGGTCTATGACCAAAACTCAAGA
GGATAAAACCTCACCAAAATACGAAAGAGTTCTTAACTCTAAAGATAAAAGATGGCGCGTGGCCGGCCAT
GAGCGGAGAATTAAGGGAGTCACGTTATGACCCCCGCCGATGACGCGGGACAAGCCGTTTTACGTTTGGA
ACTGACAGAACCGCAACGTTGAAGGAGCCACTCAGCCGCGGGTTTCTGGAGTTTAATGAGCTAAGCACAT
ACGTCAGAAACCATTATTGCGCGTTCAAAAGTCGCCTAAGGTCACTATCAGCTAGCAAATATTTCTTGTC
AAAAATGCTCCACTGACGTTCCATAAATTCCCCTCGGTATCCAATTAGAGTCTCATATTCACTCTCAATC
CAAATAATCTGCACCGGATCTGGATCGTTTCGCATGATTGAACAAGATGGATTGCACGCAGGTTCTCCGG
CCGCTTGGGTGGAGAGGCTATTCGGCTATGACTGGGCACAACAGACAATCGGCTGCTCTGATGCCGCCGT
GTTCCGGCTGTCAGCGCAGGGGCGCCCGGTTCTTTTTGTCAAGACCGACCTGTCCGGTGCCCTGAATGAA
CTGCAGGACGAGGCAGCGCGGCTATCGTGGCTGGCCACGACGGGCGTTCCTTGCGCAGCTGTGCTCGACG
TTGTCACTGAAGCGGGAAGGGACTGGCTGCTATTGGGCGAAGTGCCGGGGCAGGATCTCCTGTCATCTCA
CCTTGCTCCTGCCGAGAAAGTATCCATCATGGCTGATGCAATGCGGCGGCTGCATACGCTTGATCCGGCT
ACCTGCCCATTCGACCACCAAGCGAAACATCGCATCGAGCGAGCACGTACTCGGATGGAAGCCGGTCTTG
TCGATCAGGATGATCTGGACGAAGAGCATCAGGGGCTCGCGCCAGCCGAACTGTTCGCCAGGCTCAAGGC
GCGCATGCCCGACGGCGATGATCTCGTCGTGACCCATGGCGATGCCTGCTTGCCGAATATCATGGTGGAA
AATGGCCGCTTTTCTGGATTCATCGACTGTGGCCGGCTGGGTGTGGCGGACCGCTATCAGGACATAGCGT
TGGCTACCCGTGATATTGCTGAAGAGCTTGGCGGCGAATGGGCTGACCGCTTCCTCGTGCTTTACGGTAT
CGCCGCTCCCGATTCGCAGCGCATCGCCTTCTATCGCCTTCTTGACGAGTTCTTCTGAGCGGGACTCTGG
GGTTCGAAATGACCGACCAAGCGACGCCCAACCTGCCATCACGAGATTTCGATTCCACCGCCGCCTTCTA
TGAAAGGTTGGGCTTCGGAATCGTTTTCCGGGACGCCGGCTGGATGATCCTCCAGCGCGGGGATCTCATG
CTGGAGTTCTTCGCCCACGGGATCTCTGCGGAACAGGCGGTCGAAGGTGCCGATATCATTACGACAGCAA
CGGCCGACAAGCACAACGCCACGATCCTGAGCGACAATATGATCGCGGCGTCCACATCAACGGCGTCGGC
GGCGACTGCCCAGGCAAGACCGAGATGCACCGCGATATCTTGCTGCGTTCGGATATTTTCGTGGAGTTCC
CGCCACAGACCCGGATGATCCCCGATCGTTCAAACATTTGGCAATAAAGTTTCTTAAGATTGAATCCTGT
TGCCGGTCTTGCGATGATTATCATATAATTTCTGTTGAATTACGTTAAGCATGTAATAATTAACATGTAA
TGCATGACGTTATTTATGAGATGGGTTTTTATGATTAGAGTCCCGCAATTATACATTTAATACGCGATAG
AAAACAAAATATAGCGCGCAAACTAGGATAAATTATCGCGCGCGGTGTCATCTATGTTACTAGATCGGGG
GCCGGCCCTCACTGGTGAAAAGAAAAACCACCCCAGTACATTAAAAACGTCCGCAATGTGTTATTAAGTT
GTCTAAGCGTCAATTTGTTTACACCACAATATATCCTGCCACCAGCCAGCCAACAGCTCCCCGACCGGCA
GCTCGGCACAAAATCACCACTCGATACAGGCAGCCCATCAGTCCGGGACGGCGTCAGCGGGAGAGCCGTT
GTAAGGCGGCAGACTTTGCTCATGTTACCGATGCTATTCGGAAGAACGGCAACTAAGCTGCCGGGTTTGA
AACACGGATGATCTCGCGGAGGGTAGCATGTTGATTGTAACGATGACAGAGCGTTGCTGCCTGTGATCAA
ATATCATCTCCCTCGCAGAGATCCGAATTATCAGCCTTCTTATTCATTTCTCGCTTAACCGTGACAGAGT
AGACAGGCTGTCTCGCGGCCGAGGGGCGCAGCCCCTGGGGGGATGGGAGGCCCGCGTTAGCGGGCCGGGA
GGGTTCGAGAAGGGGGGGCACCCCCCTTCGGCGTGCGCGGTCACGCGCACAGGGCGCAGCCCTGGTTAAA
AACAAGGTTTATAAATATTGGTTTAAAAGCAGGTTAAAAGACAGGTTAGCGGTGGCCGAAAAACGGGCGG
AAACCCTTGCAAATGCTGGATTTTCTGCCTGTGGACAGCCCCTCAAATGTCAATAGGTGCGCCCCTCATC
TGTCAGCACTCTGCCCCTCAAGTGTCAAGGATCGCGCCCCTCATCTGTCAGTAGTCGCGCCCCTCAAGTG
TCAATACCGCAGGGCACTTATCCCCAGGCTTGTCCACATCATCTGTGGGAAACTCGCGTAAAATCAGGCG
TTTTCGCCGATTTGCGAGGCTGGCCAGCTCCACGTCGCCGGCCGAAATCGAGCCTGCCCCTCATCTGTCA
ACGCCGCGCCGGGTGAGTCGGCCCCTCAAGTGTCAACGTCCGCCCCTCATCTGTCAGTGAGGGCCAAGTT
TTCCGCGAGGTATCCACAACGCCGGCGGCCGCGGTGTCTCGCACACGGCTTCGACGGCGTTTCTGGCGCG
TTTGCAGGGCCATAGACGGCCGCCAGCCCAGCGGCGAGGGCAACCAGCCCGGTGAGCGTCGGAAAGGCGC
TCGGTCTTGCCTTGCTCGTCGGTGATGTACACTAGTCGCTGGCTGCTGAACCCCCAGCCGGAACTGACCC
CACAAGGCCCTAGCGTTTGCAATGCACCAGGTCATCATTGACCCAGGCGTGTTCCACCAGGCCGCTGCCT
CGCAACTCTTCGCAGGCTTCGCCGACCTGCTCGCGCCACTTCTTCACGCGGGTGGAATCCGATCCGCACA
TGAGGCGGAAGGTTTCCAGCTTGAGCGGGTACGGCTCCCGGTGCGAGCTGAAATAGTCGAACATCCGTCG
GGCCGTCGGCGACAGCTTGCGGTACTTCTCCCATATGAATTTCGTGTAGTGGTCGCCAGCAAACAGCACG
ACGATTTCCTCGTCGATCAGGACCTGGCAACGGGACGTTTTCTTGCCACGGTCCAGGACGCGGAAGCGGT
GCAGCAGCGACACCGATTCCAGGTGCCCAACGCGGTCGGACGTGAAGCCCATCGCCGTCGCCTGTAGGCG
CGACAGGCATTCCTCGGCCTTCGTGTAATACCGGCCATTGATCGACCAGCCCAGGTCCTGGCAAAGCTCG
TAGAACGTGAAGGTGATCGGCTCGCCGATAGGGGTGCGCTTCGCGTACTCCAACACCTGCTGCCACACCA
GTTCGTCATCGTCGGCCCGCAGCTCGACGCCGGTGTAGGTGATCTTCACGTCCTTGTTGACGTGGAAAAT
GACCTTGTTTTGCAGCGCCTCGCGCGGGATTTTCTTGTTGCGCGTGGTGAACAGGGCAGAGCGGGCCGTG
TCGTTTGGCATCGCTCGCATCGTGTCCGGCCACGGCGCAATATCGAACAAGGAAAGCTGCATTTCCTTGA
TCTGCTGCTTCGTGTGTTTCAGCAACGCGGCCTGCTTGGCCTCGCTGACCTGTTTTGCCAGGTCCTCGCC
GGCGGTTTTTCGCTTCTTGGTCGTCATAGTTCCTCGCGTGTCGATGGTCATCGACTTCGCCAAACCTGCC
GCCTCCTGTTCGAGACGACGCGAACGCTCCACGGCGGCCGATGGCGCGGGCAGGGCAGGGGGAGCCAGTT
GCACGCTGTCGCGCTCGATCTTGGCCGTAGCTTGCTGGACCATCGAGCCGACGGACTGGAAGGTTTCGCG
GGGCGCACGCATGACGGTGCGGCTTGCGATGGTTTCGGCATCCTCGGCGGAAAACCCCGCGTCGATCAGT
TCTTGCCTGTATGCCTTCCGGTCAAACGTCCGATTCATTCACCCTCCTTGCGGGATTGCCCCGACTCACG
CCGGGGCAATGTGCCCTTATTCCTGATTTGACCCGCCTGGTGCCTTGGTGTCCAGATAATCCACCTTATC
GGCAATGAAGTCGGTCCCGTAGACCGTCTGGCCGTCCTTCTCGTACTTGGTATTCCGAATCTTGCCCTGC
ACGAATACCAGCGACCCCTTGCCCAAATACTTGCCGTGGGCCTCGGCCTGAGAGCCAAAACACTTGATGC
GGAAGAAGTCGGTGCGCTCCTGCTTGTCGCCGGCATCGTTGCGCCACATCTAGGTACTAAAACAATTCAT
CCAGTAAAATATAATATTTTATTTTCTCCCAATCAGGCTTGATCCCCAGTAAGTCAAAAAATAGCTCGAC
ATACTGTTCTTCCCCGATATCCTCCCTGATCGACCGGACGCAGAAGGCAATGTCATACCACTTGTCCGCC
CTGCCGCTTCTCCCAAGATCAATAAAGCCACTTACTTTGCCATCTTTCACAAAGATGTTGCTGTCTCCCA
GGTCGCCGTGGGAAAAGACAAGTTCCTCTTCGGGCTTTTCCGTCTTTAAAAAATCATACAGCTCGCGCGG
ATCTTTAAATGGAGTGTCTTCTTCCCAGTTTTCGCAATCCACATCGGCCAGATCGTTATTCAGTAAGTAA
TCCAATTCGGCTAAGCGGCTGTCTAAGCTATTCGTATAGGGACAATCCGATATGTCGATGGAGTGAAAGA
GCCTGATGCACTCCGCATACAGCTCGATAATCTTTTCAGGGCTTTGTTCATCTTCATACTCTTCCGAGCA
AAGGACGCCATCGGCCTCACTCATGAGCAGATTGCTCCAGCCATCATGCCGTTCAAAGTGCAGGACCTTT
GGAACAGGCAGCTTTCCTTCCAGCCATAGCATCATGTCCTTTTCCCGTTCCACATCATAGGTGGTCCCTT
TATACCGGCTGTCCGTCATTTTTAAATATAGGTTTTCATTTTCTCCCACCAGCTTATATACCTTAGCAGG
AGACATTCCTTCCGTATCTTTTACGCAGCGGTATTTTTCGATCAGTTTTTTCAATTCCGGTGATATTCTC
ATTTTAGCCATTTATTATTTCCTTCCTCTTTTCTACAGTATTTAAAGATACCCCAAGAAGCTAATTATAA
CAAGACGAACTCCAATTCACTGTTCCTTGCATTCTAAAACCTTAAATACCAGAAAACAGCTTTTTCAAAG
TTGTTTTCAAAGTTGGCGTATAACATAGTATCGACGGAGCCGATTTTGAAACCACAATTATGGGTGATGC
TGCCAACTTACTGATTTAGTGTATGATGGTGTTTTTGAGGTGCTCCAGTGGCTTCTGTTTCTATCAGCTG
TCCCTCCTGTTCAGCTACTGACGGGGTGGTGCGTAACGGCAAAAGCACCGCCGGACATCAGCGCTATCTC
TGCTCTCACTGCCGTAAAACATGGCAACTGCAGTTCACTTACACCGCTTCTCAACCCGGTACGCACCAGA
AAATCATTGATATGGCCATGAATGGCGTTGGATGCCGGGCAACAGCCCGCATTATGGGCGTTGGCCTCAA
CACGATTTTACGTCACTTAAAAAACTCAGGCCGCAGTCGGTAACTATGCGGTGTGAAATACCGCACAGAT
GCGTAAGGAGAAAATACCGCATCAGGCGCTCTTCCGCTTCCTCGCTCACTGACTCGCTGCGCTCGGTCGT
TCGGCTGCGGCGAGCGGTATCAGCTCACTCAAAGGCGGTAATACGGTTATCCACAGAATCAGGGGATAAC
GCAGGAAAGAACATGTGAGCAAAAGGCCAGCAAAAGGCCAGGAACCGTAAAAAGGCCGCGTTGCTGGCGT
TTTTCCATAGGCTCCGCCCCCCTGACGAGCATCACAAAAATCGACGCTCAAGTCAGAGGTGGCGAAACCC
GACAGGACTATAAAGATACCAGGCGTTTCCCCCTGGAAGCTCCCTCGTGCGCTCTCCTGTTCCGACCCTG
CCGCTTACCGGATACCTGTCCGCCTTTCTCCCTTCGGGAAGCGTGGCGCTTTCTCATAGCTCACGCTGTA
GGTATCTCAGTTCGGTGTAGGTCGTTCGCTCCAAGCTGGGCTGTGTGCACGAACCCCCCGTTCAGCCCGA
CCGCTGCGCCTTATCCGGTAACTATCGTCTTGAGTCCAACCCGGTAAGACACGACTTATCGCCACTGGCA
GCAGGTAACCTCGCGCATACAGCCGGGCAGTGACGTCATCGTCTGCGCGGAAATGGACGGGCCCCCGGCG
CCAGATCTGGGGAACCCTGTGGTTGGCATGCACATACAAATGGACGAACGGATAAACCTTTTCACGCCCT
TTTAAATATCCGATTATTCTAATAAACGCTCTTTTCTCTTAGGTTTACCCGCCAATATATCCTGTCAAAC
ACTGATAGTTT
[106 nt withheld, positions 11352-11457]
G
[44 nt withheld, positions 11459-11502]
CATTCAGGCTGCGCAACTGTTGGGAAGGGCGATCGGTGCGGGCCTCTTCGCTATTACGCCAGCTGGCGAA
AGGGGGATGTGCTGCAAGGCGATTAAGTTGGGTAACGCCAGGGTTTTCCCAGTCACGACGTTGTAAAACG
ACGGCCAGTGAATTGTTAATTAAGAATTCGAGCTCCACCGC
